Addgene plasmid #158290: pLKO_HSV.V5.HA_NGFR
Purpose: Protein Barcode (Pro-Code) for vector/cell tracking. Contains U6 trRNA cassette for sgRNA cloning. Enables phenotypic CRISPR screens at a single cell resolution (using cytometry).
Depositing lab: Brian Brown. Depositing organization: Icahn School of Medicine at Mount Sinai. Publication: Protein Barcodes Enable High-Dimensional Single-Cell CRISPR Screens. Wroblewska A, Dhainaut M, Ben-Zvi B, Rose SA, Park ES, Amir ED, Bektesevic A, Baccarini A, Merad M, Rahman AH, Brown BD. Cell. 2018 Nov 1;175(4):1141-1155.e16. doi: 10.1016/j.cell.2018.09.022. Epub 2018 Oct 18. PubMed 30343902.
Backbone
  Vector backbone: pLKO
  Backbone size w/o insert (bp): 9000
  Vector type: Lentiviral, CRISPR
Growth in bacteria
  Bacterial resistance: Ampicillin, 100 μg/mL
  Growth temperature: 37°C
  Growth strain: NEB Stable
  Copy number: High Copy
Gene/Insert
  Gene/Insert name: Pro-Code Tagged human dNGFR
  Species: H. sapiens (human)
  Insert size (bp): 1000
  Mutation: Truncation of the signaling domain
  Entrez Gene: NGFR (a.k.a. CD271, Gp80-LNGFR, TNFRSF16, p75(NTR), p75NTR)
  Promoter: EF1a
  Tag / fusion protein: HSV.V5.HA (N terminal on insert)
  Cloning method: Restriction Enzyme; 5′ cloning site Unknown (unknown if destroyed)
  Sequencing primers: 5′ cctttttgagtttggatcttggttcat
Terms and licenses: Academic/Nonprofit Terms; Industry Terms: Not Available to Industry
How to cite: pLKO_HSV.V5.HA_NGFR was a gift from Brian Brown (Addgene plasmid # 158290 ; http://n2t.net/addgene:158290 ; RRID:Addgene_158290)
