[The description below was written by a language model from this plasmid's Addgene catalogue record and pLannotate feature annotations shown in this document.]
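Description:
pLKO_HSV.V5.HA_NGFR is a lentiviral CRISPR vector on the pLKO backbone (about 8.9 kb in the sequenced record) that pairs an sgRNA expression cassette with a protein barcode, or "Pro-Code", for tracking transduced cells. It is propagated in E. coli through a high-copy ColE1/pUC-type origin with ampicillin selection (AmpR). The backbone also carries an f1 origin, an SV40 origin and poly(A) signal, and lac and T7/T3 promoter remnants. The viral portion has a third-generation-style layout. An RSV promoter drives a truncated HIV-1 5' LTR, followed by the Ψ packaging signal with a partial gag sequence, the RRE for Rev-dependent export of the genomic RNA, and cPPT/CTS. A WPRE lies downstream of the transgene, followed by a second truncated LTR at the 3' end. No mammalian drug-resistance marker is annotated.

Two expression units sit between the LTRs. A human U6 (Pol III) promoter lies upstream of the S. pyogenes Cas9 guide RNA scaffold, leaving a position for cloning an sgRNA spacer. Cas9 itself is not encoded and must be supplied separately. Downstream, the EF-1α promoter drives a human NGFR lacking its signaling domain (dNGFR), which serves as an inert cell-surface scaffold. It is fused at its N terminus to the epitope combination HSV, V5 and HA. These tags are listed in the catalogue entry but were not annotated individually in the feature table. Because each epitope combination can be linked to a particular guide, antibody staining read out by cytometry identifies which sgRNA a cell received. This allows phenotypic CRISPR screens at single-cell resolution, as well as general vector or cell tracking.
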