Features (pLannotate 1.2.2; 29 found; start..end, strand, type, name):
     50..290     +  promoter       U6 promoter: RNA polymerase III promoter for human U6 snRNA
    317..392     +  misc_RNA       gRNA scaffold: guide RNA scaffold for the Streptococcus pyogenes CRISPR/Cas9 system
    440..557     +  misc_feature   cPPT/CTS: central polypurine tract and central termination sequence of HIV-1
    624..690     +  CDS            small t antigen (fragment): SV40 (simian virus 40) small t antigen
    697..1875    +  promoter       EF-1α promoter: strong constitutive promoter for human elongation factor EF-1α
   1892..1917    +  misc_feature   MCS (fragment): multiple cloning site
   1930..2895    +  CDS            NGFR (fragment): TNR16_HUMAN - Also known as TNFRSF16. Experimental evidence at protein level: Swiss-Prot protein existence level 1. Low affinity receptor which can bind to NGF, BDNF, NTF3, and NTF4. Forms a heterodimeric receptor with SORCS2 that binds the precursor forms of NGF, BDNF and NTF3 with high affinity, and has much lower affinity for mature NGF and BDNF (PubMed:24908487). Plays an important role in differentiation and survival of specific neuronal populations during development (By similarity). Can mediate cell survival as well as cell death of neural cells. Plays a role in the inactivation of RHOA
   2926..3514    +  misc_feature   WPRE: woodchuck hepatitis virus posttranscriptional regulatory element
   3519..3656    +  CDS            nef (fragment): NEF_HV1LA - Experimental evidence at protein level: Swiss-Prot protein existence level 1. Extracellular Nef protein targets CD4(+) T-lymphocytes for apoptosis by interacting with CXCR4 surface receptors. From Human immunodeficiency virus type 1 group M subtype B (isolate Lai) (HIV-1).
   3642..3822    +  LTR            5' LTR (truncated): truncated 5' long terminal repeat (LTR) from HIV-1
   3894..4015    +  polyA_signal   SV40 poly(A) signal: SV40 polyadenylation signal
   4055..4190    +  rep_origin     SV40 ori: SV40 origin of replication
   4211..4229    -  promoter       T7 promoter: promoter for bacteriophage T7 RNA polymerase
   4237..4392    +  CDS            lacZα (fragment): LacZα fragment of β-galactosidase; lacZ fragment
   4397..4825    +  rep_origin     f1 ori (sequence partly withheld): f1 bacteriophage origin of replication; arrow indicates direction of (+) strand synthesis
   4878..4982    +  promoter       AmpR promoter: bla
   4983..5843    +  CDS            AmpR: β-lactamase; bla; confers resistance to ampicillin, carbenicillin, and related antibiotics
   6014..6602    +  rep_origin     ori: high-copy-number ColE1/pMB1/pBR322/pUC origin of replication
   6785..6877    +  CDS            lacI (fragment): lac repressor; lacI; The lac repressor binds to the lac operator to inhibit transcription in E. coli. This inhibition can be relieved by adding lactose or isopropyl-β-D-thiogalactopyranoside (IPTG).
   6890..6911    +  protein_bind   CAP binding site: CAP binding activates transcription in the presence of cAMP. E. coli catabolite activator protein
   6926..6956    +  promoter       lac promoter: promoter for the E. coli lac operon
   6964..6980    +  protein_bind   lac operator: The lac repressor binds to the lac operator to inhibit transcription in E. coli. This inhibition can be relieved by adding lactose or isopropyl-β-D-thiogalactopyranoside (IPTG). lac repressor encoded by lacI
   7025..7043    +  promoter       T3 promoter: promoter for bacteriophage T3 RNA polymerase
   7071..7297    +  promoter       RSV promoter: Rous sarcoma virus enhancer/promoter
   7298..7478    +  LTR            5' LTR (truncated): truncated 5' long terminal repeat (LTR) from HIV-1
   7525..7650    +  misc_feature   HIV-1 Ψ: packaging signal of human immunodeficiency virus type 1
   7634..7997    +  CDS            HIV-1 gag (fragment): gag protein from human immunodeficiency virus 1; gag
   8143..8376    +  misc_feature   RRE: The Rev response element (RRE) of HIV-1 allows for Rev-dependent mRNA export from the nucleus to the cytoplasm.
   8753..8853    +  CDS            Rev (fragment): human immunodeficiency virus 1 (HIV-1) Rev protein; rev; enhances nuclear export of unspliced and incompletely spliced viral mRNAs
>Addgene plasmid #158290 | pLKO_HSV.V5.HA_NGFR | addgene full sequence | sequence record 329335 | Addgene NGS Result
TCGACGGTATCGATCACGAGACTAGTATCGAGCGGCCGCCCCCTTCACCGAGGGCCTATTTCCCATGATT
CCTTCATATTTGCATATACGATACAAGGCTGTTAGAGAGATAATTGGAATTAATTTGACTGTAAACACAA
AGATATTAGTACAAAATACGTGACGTAGAAAGTAATAATTTCTTGGGTAGTTTGCAGTTTTAAAATTATG
TTTTAAAATGGACTATCATATGCTTACCGTAACTTGAAAGTATTTCGATTTCTTGGCTTTATATATCTTG
TGGAAAGGACGAAACACCGGGTCTTCGAGAAGACCTGTTTTAGAGCTAGAAATAGCAAGTTAAAATAAGG
CTAGTCCGTTATCAACTTGAAAAAGTGGCACCGAGTCGGTGCTTTTTTTAATTCTCGACCTCGAGACAAA
TGGCAGTATTCATCCACAATTTTAAAAGAAAAGGGGGGATTGGGGGGTACAGTGCAGGGGAAAGAATAGT
AGACATAATAGCAACAGACATACAAACTAAAGAATTACAAAAACAAATTACAAAAATTCAAAATTTTCGG
GTTTATTACAGGGACAGCAGAGATCCACTTTGGCCGCGGCTCGAGGCGATAAGCTTTGCAAAGATGGATA
AAGTTTTAAACAGAGAGGAATCTTTGCAGCTAATGGACCTTCTAGGTCTTGAAAGGAGTGGGAATTGGCT
CCGGTGCCCGTCAGTGGGCAGAGCGCACATCGCCCACAGTCCCCGAGAAGTTGGGGGGAGGGGTCGGCAA
TTGAACCGGTGCCTAGAGAAGGTGGCGCGGGGTAAACTGGGAAAGTGATGTCGTGTACTGGCTCCGCCTT
TTTCCCGAGGGTGGGGGAGAACCGTATATAAGTGCAGTAGTCGCCGTGAACGTTCTTTTTCGCAACGGGT
TTGCCGCCAGAACACAGGTAAGTGCCGTGTGTGGTTCCCGCGGGCCTGGCCTCTTTACGGGTTATGGCCC
TTGCGTGCCTTGAATTACTTCCACCTGGCTGCAGTACGTGATTCTTGATCCCGAGCTTCGGGTTGGAAGT
GGGTGGGAGAGTTCGAGGCCTTGCGCTTAAGGAGCCCCTTCGCCTCGTGCTTGAGTTGAGGCCTGGCCTG
GGCGCTGGGGCCGCCGCGTGCGAATCTGGTGGCACCTTCGCGCCTGTCTCGCTGCTTTCGATAAGTCTCT
AGCCATTTAAAATTTTTGATGACCTGCTGCGACGCTTTTTTTCTGGCAAGATAGTCTTGTAAATGCGGGC
CAAGATCTGCACACTGGTATTTCGGTTTTTGGGGCCGCGGGCGGCGACGGGGCCCGTGCGTCCCAGCGCA
CATGTTCGGCGAGGCGGGGCCTGCGAGCGCGGCCACCGAGAATCGGACGGGGGTAGTCTCAAGCTGGCCG
GCCTGCTCTGGTGCCTGGCCTCGCGCCGCCGTGTATCGCCCCGCCCTGGGCGGCAAGGCTGGCCCGGTCG
GCACCAGTTGCGTGAGCGGAAAGATGGCCGCTTCCCGGCCCTGCTGCAGGGAGCTCAAAATGGAGGACGC
GGCGCTCGGGAGAGCGGGCGGGTGAGTCACCCACACAAAGGAAAAGGGCCTTTCCGTCCTCAGCCGTCGC
TTCATGTGACTCCACGGAGTACCGGGCGCCGTCCAGGCACCTCGATTAGTTCTCGAGCTTTTGGAGTACG
TCGTCTTTAGGTTGGGGGGAGGGGTTTTATGCGATGGAGTTTCCCCACACTGAGTGGGTGGAGACTGAAG
TTAGGCCAGCTTGGCACTTGATGTAATTCTCCTTGGAATTTGCCCTTTTTGAGTTTGGATCTTGGTTCAT
TCTCAAGCCTCAGACAGTGGTTCAAAGTTTTTTTCTTCCATTTCAGGTGTCGTGAGGAATTCTGCAGTCG
ATCGACGGTACCGCGGGCCCGGGATCCACGGTCGCCACCATGGGGGCAGGTGCCACCGGCCGCGCCATGG
ACGGGCCGCGCCTGCTGCTGTTGCTGCTTCTGGGGGTGTCCCTTGGAGGTGCCAAGGAGGCATGCCAGCC
CGAGCTGGCCCCCGAGGACCCCGAGGACGGAGGAGGCGGGGGAGGGGGCAAACCAATTCCAAACCCACTG
CTGGGACTGGATTCCACAGGAGGAGGCGGGGGAGGGTACCCATACGATGTGCCAGATTACGCTCCCACAG
GCCTGTACACACACAGCGGTGAGTGCTGCAAAGCCTGCAACCTGGGCGAGGGTGTGGCCCAGCCTTGTGG
AGCCAACCAGACCGTGTGTGAGCCCTGCCTGGACAGCGTGACGTTCTCCGACGTGGTGAGCGCGACCGAG
CCGTGCAAGCCGTGCACCGAGTGCGTGGGGCTCCAGAGCATGTCGGCGCCGTGCGTGGAGGCCGACGACG
CCGTGTGCCGCTGCGCCTACGGCTACTACCAGGATGAGACGACTGGGCGCTGCGAGGCGTGCCGCGTGTG
CGAGGCGGGCTCGGGCCTCGTGTTCTCCTGCCAGGACAAGCAGAACACCGTGTGCGAGGAGTGCCCCGAC
GGCACGTATTCCGACGAGGCCAACCACGTGGACCCGTGCCTGCCCTGCACCGTGTGCGAGGACACCGAGC
GCCAGCTCCGCGAGTGCACACGCTGGGCCGACGCCGAGTGCGAGGAGATCCCTGGCCGTTGGATTACACG
GTCCACACCCCCAGAGGGCTCGGACAGCACAGCCCCCAGCACCCAGGAGCCTGAGGCACCTCCAGAACAA
GACCTCATAGCCAGCACGGTGGCAGGTGTGGTGACCACAGTGATGGGCAGCTCCCAGCCCGTGGTGACCC
GAGGCACCACCGACAACCTCATCCCTGTCTATTGCTCCATCCTGGCTGCTGTGGTTGTGGGCCTTGTGGC
CTACATAGCCTTCAAGAGGTGGAACAGGGGTATCCTCTAGAGCGGCCGCGTCGACAATCAACCTCTGGAT
TACAAAATTTGTGAAAGATTGACTGGTATTCTTAACTATGTTGCTCCTTTTACGCTATGTGGATACGCTG
CTTTAATGCCTTTGTATCATGCTATTGCTTCCCGTATGGCTTTCATTTTCTCCTCCTTGTATAAATCCTG
GTTGCTGTCTCTTTATGAGGAGTTGTGGCCCGTTGTCAGGCAACGTGGCGTGGTGTGCACTGTGTTTGCT
GACGCAACCCCCACTGGTTGGGGCATTGCCACCACCTGTCAGCTCCTTTCCGGGACTTTCGCTTTCCCCC
TCCCTATTGCCACGGCGGAACTCATCGCCGCCTGCCTTGCCCGCTGCTGGACAGGGGCTCGGCTGTTGGG
CACTGACAATTCCGTGGTGTTGTCGGGGAAGCTGACGTCCTTTCCATGGCTGCTCGCCTGTGTTGCCACC
TGGATTCTGCGCGGGACGTCCTTCTGCTACGTCCCTTCGGCCCTCAATCCAGCGGACCTTCCTTCCCGCG
GCCTGCTGCCGGCTCTGCGGCCTCTTCCGCATCTTCGCCTTCGCCCTCAGACGAGTCGGATCTCCCTTTG
GGCCGCCTCCCCGCCTGGGTACCTTTAAGACCAATGACTTACAAGGCAGCTGTAGATCTTAGCCACTTTT
TAAAAGAAAAGGGGGGACTGGAAGGGCTAATTCACTCCCAACGAAGATAAGATCTGCTTTTTGCTTGTAC
TGGGTCTCTCTGGTTAGACCAGATCTGAGCCTGGGAGCTCTCTGGCTAACTAGGGAACCCACTGCTTAAG
CCTCAATAAAGCTTGCCTTGAGTGCTTCAAGTAGTGTGTGCCCGTCTGTTGTGTGACTCTGGTAACTAGA
GATCCCTCAGACCCTTTTAGTCAGTGTGGAAAATCTCTAGCAGTAGTAGTTCATGTCATCTTATTATTCA
GTATTTATAACTTGCAAAGAAATGAATATCAGAGAGTGAGAGGAACTTGTTTATTGCAGCTTATAATGGT
TACAAATAAAGCAATAGCATCACAAATTTCACAAATAAAGCATTTTTTTCACTGCATTCTAGTTGTGGTT
TGTCCAAACTCATCAATGTATCTTATCATGTCTGGCTCTAGCTATCCCGCCCCTAACTCCGCCCATCCCG
CCCCTAACTCCGCCCAGTTCCGCCCATTCTCCGCCCCATGGCTGACTAATTTTTTTTATTTATGCAGAGG
CCGAGGCCGCCTCGGCCTCTGAGCTATTCCAGAAGTAGTGAGGAGGCTTTTTTGGAGGCCTAGGGACGTA
CCCAATTCGCCCTATAGTGAGTCGTATTACGCGCGCTCACTGGCCGTCGTTTTACAACGTCGTGACTGGG
AAAACCCTGGCGTTACCCAACTTAATCGCCTTGCAGCACATCCCCCTTTCGCCAGCTGGCGTAATAGCGA
AGAGGCCCGCACCGATCGCCCTTCCCAACAGTTGCGCAGCCTGAATGGCGAATGGG
[124 nt withheld, positions 4397-4520]
C
[91 nt withheld, positions 4522-4612]
A
[49 nt withheld, positions 4614-4662]
CCTTTGACGTTGGAGTCCACGTTCTTT
[37 nt withheld, positions 4690-4726]
ACCCTATCTCGGTCTATTCTTTTGATTTATAAGGGATTTTGCCGATTTCGGCCTATTGGTTAAAAAATGA
GCTGATTTAACAAAAATTTAACGCGAATTTTAACAAAATATTAACGCTTACAATTTAGGTGGCACTTTTC
GGGGAAATGTGCGCGGAACCCCTATTTGTTTATTTTTCTAAATACATTCAAATATGTATCCGCTCATGAG
ACAATAACCCTGATAAATGCTTCAATAATATTGAAAAAGGAAGAGTATGAGTATTCAACATTTCCGTGTC
GCCCTTATTCCCTTTTTTGCGGCATTTTGCCTTCCTGTTTTTGCTCACCCAGAAACGCTGGTGAAAGTAA
AAGATGCTGAAGATCAGTTGGGTGCACGAGTGGGTTACATCGAACTGGATCTCAACAGCGGTAAGATCCT
TGAGAGTTTTCGCCCCGAAGAACGTTTTCCAATGATGAGCACTTTTAAAGTTCTGCTATGTGGCGCGGTA
TTATCCCGTATTGACGCCGGGCAAGAGCAACTCGGTCGCCGCATACACTATTCTCAGAATGACTTGGTTG
AGTACTCACCAGTCACAGAAAAGCATCTTACGGATGGCATGACAGTAAGAGAATTATGCAGTGCTGCCAT
AACCATGAGTGATAACACTGCGGCCAACTTACTTCTGACAACGATCGGAGGACCGAAGGAGCTAACCGCT
TTTTTGCACAACATGGGGGATCATGTAACTCGCCTTGATCGTTGGGAACCGGAGCTGAATGAAGCCATAC
CAAACGACGAGCGTGACACCACGATGCCTGTAGCAATGGCAACAACGTTGCGCAAACTATTAACTGGCGA
ACTACTTACTCTAGCTTCCCGGCAACAATTAATAGACTGGATGGAGGCGGATAAAGTTGCAGGACCACTT
CTGCGCTCGGCCCTTCCGGCTGGCTGGTTTATTGCTGATAAATCTGGAGCCGGTGAGCGTGGGTCTCGCG
GTATCATTGCAGCACTGGGGCCAGATGGTAAGCCCTCCCGTATCGTAGTTATCTACACGACGGGGAGTCA
GGCAACTATGGATGAACGAAATAGACAGATCGCTGAGATAGGTGCCTCACTGATTAAGCATTGGTAACTG
TCAGACCAAGTTTACTCATATATACTTTAGATTGATTTAAAACTTCATTTTTAATTTAAAAGGATCTAGG
TGAAGATCCTTTTTGATAATCTCATGACCAAAATCCCTTAACGTGAGTTTTCGTTCCACTGAGCGTCAGA
CCCCGTAGAAAAGATCAAAGGATCTTCTTGAGATCCTTTTTTTCTGCGCGTAATCTGCTGCTTGCAAACA
AAAAAACCACCGCTACCAGCGGTGGTTTGTTTGCCGGATCAAGAGCTACCAACTCTTTTTCCGAAGGTAA
CTGGCTTCAGCAGAGCGCAGATACCAAATACTGTTCTTCTAGTGTAGCCGTAGTTAGGCCACCACTTCAA
GAACTCTGTAGCACCGCCTACATACCTCGCTCTGCTAATCCTGTTACCAGTGGCTGCTGCCAGTGGCGAT
AAGTCGTGTCTTACCGGGTTGGACTCAAGACGATAGTTACCGGATAAGGCGCAGCGGTCGGGCTGAACGG
GGGGTTCGTGCACACAGCCCAGCTTGGAGCGAACGACCTACACCGAACTGAGATACCTACAGCGTGAGCT
ATGAGAAAGCGCCACGCTTCCCGAAGGGAGAAAGGCGGACAGGTATCCGGTAAGCGGCAGGGTCGGAACA
GGAGAGCGCACGAGGGAGCTTCCAGGGGGAAACGCCTGGTATCTTTATAGTCCTGTCGGGTTTCGCCACC
TCTGACTTGAGCGTCGATTTTTGTGATGCTCGTCAGGGGGGCGGAGCCTATGGAAAAACGCCAGCAACGC
GGCCTTTTTACGGTTCCTGGCCTTTTGCTGGCCTTTTGCTCACATGTTCTTTCCTGCGTTATCCCCTGAT
TCTGTGGATAACCGTATTACCGCCTTTGAGTGAGCTGATACCGCTCGCCGCAGCCGAACGACCGAGCGCA
GCGAGTCAGTGAGCGAGGAAGCGGAAGAGCGCCCAATACGCAAACCGCCTCTCCCCGCGCGTTGGCCGAT
TCATTAATGCAGCTGGCACGACAGGTTTCCCGACTGGAAAGCGGGCAGTGAGCGCAACGCAATTAATGTG
AGTTAGCTCACTCATTAGGCACCCCAGGCTTTACACTTTATGCTTCCGGCTCGTATGTTGTGTGGAATTG
TGAGCGGATAACAATTTCACACAGGAAACAGCTATGACCATGATTACGCCAAGCGCGCAATTAACCCTCA
CTAAAGGGAACAAAAGCTGGAGCTGCAAGCTTAATGTAGTCTTATGCAATACTCTTGTAGTCTTGCAACA
TGGTAACGATGAGTTAGCAACATGCCTTACAAGGAGAGAAAAAGCACCGTGCATGGCGATTGGTGGAAGT
AAGGTGGTACGATCGTGCCTTATTAGGAAGGCAACAGACGGGTCTGACATGGATTGGACGAACCACTGAA
TTGCCGCATTGCAGAGATATTGTATTTAAGTGCCTAGCTCGATACATAAACGGGTCTCTCTGGTTAGACC
AGATCTGAGCCTGGGAGCTCTCTGGCTAACTAGGGAACCCACTGCTTAAGCCTCAATAAAGCTTGCCTTG
AGTGCTTCAAGTAGTGTGTGCCCGTCTGTTGTGTGACTCTGGTAACTAGAGATCCCTCAGACCCTTTTAG
TCAGTGTGGAAAATCTCTAGCAGTGGCGCCCGAACAGGGACTTGAAAGCGAAAGGGAAACCAGAGGAGCT
CTCTCGACGCAGGACTCGGCTTGCTGAAGCGCGCACGGCAAGAGGCGAGGGGCGGCGACTGGTGAGTACG
CCAAAAATTTTGACTAGCGGAGGCTAGAAGGAGAGAGATGGGTGCGAGAGCGTCAGTATTAAGCGGGGGA
GAATTAGATCGCGATGGGAAAAAATTCGGTTAAGGCCAGGGGGAAAGAAAAAATATAAATTAAAACATAT
AGTATGGGCAAGCAGGGAGCTAGAACGATTCGCAGTTAATCCTGGCCTGTTAGAAACATCAGAAGGCTGT
AGACAAATACTGGGACAGCTACAACCATCCCTTCAGACAGGATCAGAAGAACTTAGATCATTATATAATA
CAGTAGCAACCCTCTATTGTGTGCATCAAAGGATAGAGATAAAAGACACCAAGGAAGCTTTAGACAAGAT
AGAGGAAGAGCAAAACAAAAGTAAGACCACCGCACAGCAAGCGGCCGCTGATCTTCAGACCTGGAGGAGG
AGATATGAGGGACAATTGGAGAAGTGAATTATATAAATATAAAGTAGTAAAAATTGAACCATTAGGAGTA
GCACCCACCAAGGCAAAGAGAAGAGTGGTGCAGAGAGAAAAAAGAGCAGTGGGAATAGGAGCTTTGTTCC
TTGGGTTCTTGGGAGCAGCAGGAAGCACTATGGGCGCAGCGTCAATGACGCTGACGGTACAGGCCAGACA
ATTATTGTCTGGTATAGTGCAGCAGCAGAACAATTTGCTGAGGGCTATTGAGGCGCAACAGCATCTGTTG
CAACTCACAGTCTGGGGCATCAAGCAGCTCCAGGCAAGAATCCTGGCTGTGGAAAGATACCTAAAGGATC
AACAGCTCCTGGGGATTTGGGGTTGCTCTGGAAAACTCATTTGCACCACTGCTGTGCCTTGGAATGCTAG
TTGGAGTAATAAATCTCTGGAACAGATTTGGAATCACACGACCTGGATGGAGTGGGACAGAGAAATTAAC
AATTACACAAGCTTAATACACTCCTTAATTGAAGAATCGCAAAACCAGCAAGAAAAGAATGAACAAGAAT
TATTGGAATTAGATAAATGGGCAAGTTTGTGGAATTGGTTTAACATAACAAATTGGCTGTGGTATATAAA
ATTATTCATAATGATAGTAGGAGGCTTGGTAGGTTTAAGAATAGTTTTTGCTGTACTTTCTATAGTGAAT
AGAGTTAGGCAGGGATATTCACCATTATCGTTTCAGACCCACCTCCCAACCCCGAGGGGACCCGACAGGC
CCGAAGGAATAGAAGAAGAAGGTGGAGAGAGAGACAGAGACAGATCCATTCGATTAGTGAACGGATC
