>Addgene plasmid #158290 | pLKO_HSV.V5.HA_NGFR | depositor partial sequence | sequence record 305449 | Tagged NGFR
ATGGGGGCAGGTGCCACCGGCCGCGCCATGGACGGGCCGCGCCTGCTGCTGTTGCTGCTTCTGGGGGTGT
CCCTTGGAGGTGCCAAGGAGGCATGCCAGCCCGAGCTGGCCCCCGAGGACCCCGAGGACGGAGGAGGCGG
GGGAGGGGGCAAACCAATTCCAAACCCACTGCTGGGACTGGATTCCACAGGAGGAGGCGGGGGAGGGTAC
CCATACGATGTGCCAGATTACGCTCCCACAGGCCTGTACACACACAGCGGTGAGTGCTGCAAAGCCTGCA
ACCTGGGCGAGGGTGTGGCCCAGCCTTGTGGAGCCAACCAGACCGTGTGTGAGCCCTGCCTGGACAGCGT
GACGTTCTCCGACGTGGTGAGCGCGACCGAGCCGTGCAAGCCGTGCACCGAGTGCGTGGGGCTCCAGAGC
ATGTCGGCGCCGTGCGTGGAGGCCGACGACGCCGTGTGCCGCTGCGCCTACGGCTACTACCAGGATGAGA
CGACTGGGCGCTGCGAGGCGTGCCGCGTGTGCGAGGCGGGCTCGGGCCTCGTGTTCTCCTGCCAGGACAA
GCAGAACACCGTGTGCGAGGAGTGCCCCGACGGCACGTATTCCGACGAGGCCAACCACGTGGACCCGTGC
CTGCCCTGCACCGTGTGCGAGGACACCGAGCGCCAGCTCCGCGAGTGCACACGCTGGGCCGACGCCGAGT
GCGAGGAGATCCCTGGCCGTTGGATTACACGGTCCACACCCCCAGAGGGCTCGGACAGCACAGCCCCCAG
CACCCAGGAGCCTGAGGCACCTCCAGAACAAGACCTCATAGCCAGCACGGTGGCAGGTGTGGTGACCACA
GTGATGGGCAGCTCCCAGCCCGTGGTGACCCGAGGCACCACCGACAACCTCATCCCTGTCTATTGCTCCA
TCCTGGCTGCTGTGGTTGTGGGCCTTGTGGCCTACATAGCCTTCAAGAGGTGGAACAGGGGTATCCTCTA
G
